>Addgene plasmid #166082 | pNSU299_TDH2 | addgene full sequence | sequence record 329117 | Addgene NGS Result
CGGGGGATCTGCCAATTGAACATAACATGGTAGTTACATATACTAGTAATATGGTTCGGCACACATTAAA
AGTATAAAAACTATCTGAATTACGAATTACATATATTGGTCATAAAAATCAATCAATCATCGTGTGTTTT
ATATGTCTCTTATCTAAGTATAAGAATATCCATAGTTAATATTCACTTACGCTACCTTTTAACCTGTAAT
CATTGTCAACAGGATATGTTAACGACCCACATTGATAAACGCTAGTATTTCTTTTTCCTCTTCTTATTGG
CCGGCTGTCTCTATACTCCCCTATAGTCTGTTTCTTTTCGTTTCGATTGTCCCTATCAGTGATAGAGATG
GCGCACATGGTACGCTGTGGTGCTCGCGGCTGGGAACGAAACTCTGGGAGCTGCGATTGGCAGTTCAAGT
ACGACTCTACTCAGTTTTAGAGCTAGAAATAGCAAGTTAAAATAAGGCTAGTCCGTTATCAACTTGAAAA
AGTGGCACCGAGTCGGTGCTTTTTTCTCGAGCCATATCCAACTTCCAATTTAATCTTTCTTTTTTAATTT
TCACTTATTTGCGATACAGAAAGAAAAAAGCGATAGTAACTATTGAATTTTGTTTGGATTTGGTTAGATT
AGATATGGTTTCTCTTTATATTTACATGCTAAAAATGGGCTACACCAGAGATACATAATTAGATATATAT
ACGCCAGTACACCTTATCGGCCCAAGCCTTGTCCCAAGGCAGCGTTTTGTTCTTGGAAACGCTGCCCTAC
ACGTTCGCTATGCTTCAAGAACTTTTCTGAGCACTTCATGATGCATGTTTGTTCCTTATTGGTTAGCTTT
GATGTTGTGAAGTCATTGACACAGTCTGTGAAACATCTTTCTACCAGATTAGAGTACAAACGCATGAAAT
CCTTCATTTGCTTTTGTTCCACTACTTTTTGGAACTCTTGTTGTTCTTTCCTGCAGGTAGTCGTGCAATG
TATGACTTTAAGATTTGTGAGCAGGAAGAAAAGGGAGAATCTTCTAACGATAAACCCTTGAAAAACTGGG
TAGACTACGCTATGTTGAGTTGCTACGCAGGCTGCACAATTACACGAGAATGCTCCCGCCTAGGATTTAA
GGCTAAGGGACGTGCAATGCAGACGACAGATCTAAATGACCGTGTCGGTGAAGTGTTCGCCAAACTTTTC
GGTTAACACATGCAGTGATGCACGCGCGATGGTGCTAAGTTACATATATATATATATGTATAGCCATAGT
GATGTCTAAGTAACCTTTATGGTATATTTCTTAATGTGGAAAGATACTAGCGCGCGCACCCACACACAAG
CTTCGTCTTTTCTTGAAGAAAAGAGGAAGCTCGCTAAATGGGATTCCACTTTCCGTTCCCTGCCAGCTGA
TGGAAAAAGGTTAGTGGAACGATGAAGAATAAAAAGAGAGATCCACTGAGGTGAAATTTCAGCTGACAGC
GAGTTTCATGATCGTGATGAACAATGGTAACGAGTTGTGGCTGTTGCCAGGGAGGGTGGTTCTCAACTTT
TAATGTATGGCCAAATCGCTACTTGGGTTTGTTATATAACAAAGAAGAAATAATGAACTGATTCTCTTCC
TCCTTCTTGTCCTTTCTTAATTCTGTTGTAATTACCTTCCTTTGTAATTTTTTTTGTAATTATTCTTCTT
AATAATCCAAACAAACACACATATTACAATATATTAAAATGTCTAGATTAGATAAAAGTAAAGTGATTAA
CAGCGCATTAGAGCTGCTTAATGAGGTCGGAATCGAAGGTTTAACAACCCGTAAACTCGCCCAGAAGCTA
GGTGTAGAGCAGCCTACATTGTATTGGCATGTAAAAAATAAGCGGGCTTTGCTCGACGCCTTAGCCATTG
AGATGTTAGATAGGCACCATACTCACTTTTGCCCTTTAGAAGGGGAAAGCTGGCAAGATTTTTTACGTAA
TAACGCTAAAAGTTTTAGATGTGCTTTACTAAGTCATCGCGATGGAGCAAAAGTACATTTAGGTACACGG
CCTACAGAAAAACAGTATGAAACTCTCGAAAATCAATTAGCCTTTTTATGCCAACAAGGTTTTTCACTAG
AGAATGCATTATATGCACTCAGCGCTGTGGGGCATTTTACTTTAGGTTGCGTATTGGAAGATCAAGAGCA
TCAAGTCGCTAAAGAAGAAAGGGAAACACCTACTACTGATAGTATGCCGCCATTATTACGACAAGCTATC
GAATTATTTGATCACCAAGGTGCAGAGCCAGCCTTCTTATTCGGCCTTGAATTGATCATATGCGGATTAG
AAAAACAACTTAAATGTGAAAGTGGGTCTTAAGTCTGAAGAATGAATGATTTGATGATTTCTTTTTCCCT
CCATTTTTCTTACTGAATATATCAATGATATAGACTTGTATAGTTTATTATTTCAAATTAAGTAGCTATA
TATAGTCAAGATAACGTTTGTTTGACACGATTACATTATTCGTCGACATCTTTTTTCAGCCTGTCGTGGT
AGCAATTTGAGGAGTATTATTAATTGAATAGGTTCATTTTGCGCTCGCATAAACAGTTTTCGTCAGGGAC
AGTATGTTGGAATGAGTGGTAATTAATGGTGACATGACATGTTATAGCAATAACCTTGATGTTTACATCG
TAGTTTAATGTACACCCCGCGAATTCGTTCAAGTAGGAGTGCACCAATTGCAAAGGGAAAAGCTGAATGG
GCAGTTCGAACCGCGGTCTTTCCTGCGTTATCCCCTGATTCTGTGGATAACCGTATTACCGCCTTTGAGT
GAGCTGATACCGCTCGCCGCAGCCGAACGACCGAGCGCAGCGAGTCAGTGAGCGAGGAAGCGGAAGAGCG
CCCAATACGCAAACCGCCTCTCCCCGCGCGTTGGCCGATTCATTAATGCAGCTGGCACGACAGGTTTCCC
GACTGGAAAGCGGGCAGTGAGCGCAACGCAATTAATGTGAGTTAGCTCACTCATTAGGCACCCCAGGCTT
TACACTTTATGCTTCCGGCTCGTATGTTGTGTGGAATTGTGAGCGGATAACAATTTCACACAGGAAACAG
CTATGACCATGATTACGCCAAGCGCGCAATTAACCCTCACTAAAGGGAACAAAAGCTGGAGCTCATAGCT
TCAAAATGTTTCTACTCCTTTTTTACTCTTCCAGATTTTCTCGGACTCCGCGCATCGCCGTACCACTTCA
AAACACCCAAGCACAGCATACTAAATTTCCCCTCTTTCTTCCTCTAGGGTGTCGTTAATTACCCGTACTA
AAGGTTTGGAAAAGAAAAAAGAGACCGCCTCGTTTCTTTTTCTTCGTCGAAAAAGGCAATAAAAATTTTT
ATCACGTTTCTTTTTCTTGAAAATTTTTTTTTTGATTTTTTTCTCTTTCGATGACCTCCCATTGATATTT
AAGTTAATAAACGGTCTTCAATTTCTCAAGTTTCAGTTTCATTTTTCTTGTTCTATTACAACTTTTTTTA
CTTCTTGCTCATTAGAAAGAAAGCATAGCAATCTAATCTAAGTTTTCTAGAACTAGTGGATCCCCCGGGA
AAAATGGACAAGAAGTACTCCATTGGGCTCGATATCGGCACAAACAGCGTCGGTTGGGCCGTCATTACGG
ACGAGTACAAGGTGCCGAGCAAAAAATTCAAAGTTCTGGGCAATACCGATCGCCACAGCATAAAGAAGAA
CCTCATTGGCGCCCTCCTGTTCGACTCCGGGGAGACGGCCGAAGCCACGCGGCTCAAAAGAACAGCACGG
CGCAGATATACCCGCAGAAAGAATCGGATCTGCTACCTGCAGGAGATCTTTAGTAATGAGATGGCTAAGG
TGGATGACTCTTTCTTCCATAGGCTGGAGGAGTCCTTTTTGGTGGAGGAGGATAAAAAGCACGAGCGCCA
CCCAATCTTTGGCAATATCGTGGACGAGGTGGCGTACCATGAAAAGTACCCAACCATATATCATCTGAGG
AAGAAGCTTGTAGACAGTACTGATAAGGCTGACTTGCGGTTGATCTATCTCGCGCTGGCGCATATGATCA
AATTTCGGGGACACTTCCTCATCGAGGGGGACCTGAACCCAGACAACAGCGATGTCGACAAACTCTTTAT
CCAACTGGTTCAGACTTACAATCAGCTTTTCGAAGAGAACCCGATCAACGCATCCGGAGTTGACGCCAAA
GCAATCCTGAGCGCTAGGCTGTCCAAATCCCGGCGGCTCGAAAACCTCATCGCACAGCTCCCTGGGGAGA
AGAAGAACGGCCTGTTTGGTAATCTTATCGCCCTGTCACTCGGGCTGACCCCCAACTTTAAATCTAACTT
CGACCTGGCCGAAGATGCCAAGCTTCAACTGAGCAAAGACACCTACGATGATGATCTCGACAATCTGCTG
GCCCAGATCGGCGACCAGTACGCAGACCTTTTTTTGGCGGCAAAGAACCTGTCAGACGCCATTCTGCTGA
GTGATATTCTGCGAGTGAACACGGAGATCACCAAAGCTCCGCTGAGCGCTAGTATGATCAAGCGCTATGA
TGAGCACCACCAAGACTTGACTTTGCTGAAGGCCCTTGTCAGACAGCAACTGCCTGAGAAGTACAAGGAA
ATTTTCTTCGATCAGTCTAAAAATGGCTACGCCGGATACATTGACGGCGGAGCAAGCCAGGAGGAATTTT
ACAAATTTATTAAGCCCATCTTGGAAAAAATGGACGGCACCGAGGAGCTGCTGGTAAAGCTTAACAGAGA
AGATCTGTTGCGCAAACAGCGCACTTTCGACAATGGAAGCATCCCCCACCAGATTCACCTGGGCGAACTG
CACGCTATCCTCAGGCGGCAAGAGGATTTCTACCCCTTTTTGAAAGATAACAGGGAAAAGATTGAGAAAA
TCCTCACATTTCGGATACCCTACTATGTAGGCCCCCTCGCCCGGGGAAATTCCAGATTCGCGTGGATGAC
TCGCAAATCAGAAGAGACCATCACTCCCTGGAACTTCGAGGAAGTCGTGGATAAGGGGGCCTCTGCCCAG
TCCTTCATCGAAAGGATGACTAACTTTGATAAAAATCTGCCTAACGAAAAGGTGCTTCCTAAACACTCTC
TGCTGTACGAGTACTTCACAGTTTATAACGAGCTCACCAAGGTCAAATACGTCACAGAAGGGATGAGAAA
GCCAGCATTCCTGTCTGGAGAGCAGAAGAAAGCTATCGTGGACCTCCTCTTCAAGACGAACCGGAAAGTT
ACCGTGAAACAGCTCAAAGAAGACTATTTCAAAAAGATTGAATGTTTCGACTCTGTTGAAATCAGCGGAG
TGGAGGATCGCTTCAACGCATCCCTGGGAACGTATCACGATCTCCTGAAAATCATTAAAGACAAGGACTT
CCTGGACAATGAGGAGAACGAGGACATTCTTGAGGACATTGTCCTCACCCTTACGTTGTTTGAAGATAGG
GAGATGATTGAAGAACGCTTGAAAACTTACGCTCATCTCTTCGACGACAAAGTCATGAAACAGCTCAAGA
GGCGCCGATATACAGGATGGGGGCGGCTGTCAAGAAAACTGATCAATGGGATCCGAGACAAGCAGAGTGG
AAAGACAATCCTGGATTTTCTTAAGTCCGATGGATTTGCCAACCGGAACTTCATGCAGTTGATCCATGAT
GACTCTCTCACCTTTAAGGAGGACATCCAGAAAGCACAAGTTTCTGGCCAGGGGGACAGTCTTCACGAGC
ACATCGCTAATCTTGCAGGTAGCCCAGCTATCAAAAAGGGAATACTGCAGACCGTTAAGGTCGTGGATGA
ACTCGTCAAAGTAATGGGAAGGCATAAGCCCGAGAATATCGTTATCGAGATGGCCCGAGAGAACCAAACT
ACCCAGAAGGGACAGAAGAACAGTAGGGAAAGGATGAAGAGGATTGAAGAGGGTATAAAAGAACTGGGGT
CCCAAATCCTTAAGGAACACCCAGTTGAAAACACCCAGCTTCAGAATGAGAAGCTCTACCTGTACTACCT
GCAGAACGGCAGGGACATGTACGTGGATCAGGAACTGGACATCAATCGGCTCTCCGACTACGACGTGGAT
CATATCGTGCCCCAGTCTTTTCTCAAAGATGATTCTATTGATAATAAAGTGTTGACAAGATCCGATAAAA
ATAGAGGGAAGAGTGATAACGTCCCCTCAGAAGAAGTTGTCAAGAAAATGAAAAATTATTGGCGGCAGCT
GCTGAACGCCAAACTGATCACACAACGGAAGTTCGATAATCTGACTAAGGCTGAACGAGGTGGCCTGTCT
GAGTTGGATAAAGCCGGCTTCATCAAAAGGCAGCTTGTTGAGACACGCCAGATCACCAAGCACGTGGCCC
AAATTCTCGATTCACGCATGAACACCAAGTACGATGAAAATGACAAACTGATTCGAGAGGTGAAAGTTAT
TACTCTGAAGTCTAAGCTGGTCTCAGATTTCAGAAAGGACTTTCAGTTTTATAAGGTGAGAGAGATCAAC
AATTACCACCATGCGCATGATGCCTACCTGAATGCAGTGGTAGGCACTGCACTTATCAAAAAATATCCCA
AGCTTGAATCTGAATTTGTTTACGGAGACTATAAAGTGTACGATGTTAGGAAAATGATCGCAAAGTCTGA
GCAGGAAATAGGCAAGGCCACCGCTAAGTACTTCTTTTACAGCAATATTATGAATTTTTTCAAGACCGAG
ATTACACTGGCCAATGGAGAGATTCGGAAGCGACCACTTATCGAAACAAACGGAGAAACAGGAGAAATCG
TGTGGGACAAGGGTAGGGATTTCGCGACAGTCCGGAAGGTCCTGTCCATGCCGCAGGTGAACATCGTTAA
AAAGACCGAAGTACAGACCGGAGGCTTCTCCAAGGAAAGTATCCTCCCGAAAAGGAACAGCGACAAGCTG
ATCGCACGCAAAAAAGATTGGGACCCCAAGAAATACGGCGGATTCGATTCTCCTACAGTCGCTTACAGTG
TACTGGTTGTGGCCAAAGTGGAGAAAGGGAAGTCTAAAAAACTCAAAAGCGTCAAGGAACTGCTGGGCAT
CACAATCATGGAGCGATCAAGCTTCGAAAAAAACCCCATCGACTTTCTCGAGGCGAAAGGATATAAAGAG
GTCAAAAAAGACCTCATCATTAAGCTTCCCAAGTACTCTCTCTTTGAGCTTGAAAACGGCCGGAAACGAA
TGCTCGCTAGTGCGGGCGAGCTGCAGAAAGGTAACGAGCTGGCACTGCCCTCTAAATACGTTAATTTCTT
GTATCTGGCCAGCCACTATGAAAAGCTCAAAGGGTCTCCCGAAGATAATGAGCAGAAGCAGCTGTTCGTG
GAACAACACAAACACTACCTTGATGAGATCATCGAGCAAATAAGCGAATTCTCCAAAAGAGTGATCCTCG
CCGACGCTAACCTCGATAAGGTGCTTTCTGCTTACAATAAGCACAGGGATAAGCCCATCAGGGAGCAGGC
AGAAAACATTATCCACTTGTTTACTCTGACCAACTTGGGCGCGCCTGCAGCCTTCAAGTACTTCGACACC
ACCATAGACAGAAAGCGGTACACCTCTACAAAGGAGGTCCTGGACGCCACACTGATTCATCAGTCAATTA
CGGGGCTCTATGAAACAAGAATCGACCTCTCTCAGCTCGGTGGAGACAGCAGGGCTGACCCCAAGAAGAA
GAGGAAGGTGTGATCTCTTCTCGAGTCATGTAATTAGTTATGTCACGCTTACATTCACGCCCTCCCCCCA
CATCCGCTCTAACCGAAAAGGAAGGAGTTAGACAACCTGAAGTCTAGGTCCCTATTTATTTTTTTATAGT
TATGTTAGTATTAAGAACGTTATTTATATTTCAAATTTTTCTTTTTTTTCTGTACAGACGCGTGTACGCA
TGTAACATTATACTGAAAACCTTGCTTGAGAAGGTTTTGGGACGCTCGAAGGCTTTAATTTGCGGCCGGT
ACCCAATTCGCCCTATAGTGAGTCGTATTACGCGCGCTCACTGGCCGTCGTTTTACAACGTCGTGACTGG
GAAAACCCTGGCGTTACCCAACTTAATCGCCTTGCAGCACATCCCCCTTTCGCCAGCTGGCGTAATAGCG
AAGAGGCCCGCACCGATCGCCCTTCCCAACAGTTGCGCAGCCTGAATGGCGAATGG
[124 nt withheld, positions 8177-8300]
C
[91 nt withheld, positions 8302-8392]
A
[49 nt withheld, positions 8394-8442]
CCTTTGACGTTGGAGTCCACGTTCTTT
[37 nt withheld, positions 8470-8506]
ACCCTATCTCGGTCTATTCTTTTGATTTATAAGGGATTTTGCCGATTTCGGCCTATTGGTTAAAAAATGA
GCTGATTTAACAAAAATTTAACGCGAATTTTAACAAAATATTAACGCTTACAATTTCCTGATGCGGTATT
TTCTCCTTACGCATCTGTGCGGTATTTCACACCGCATAGATCGGCAAGTGCACAAACAATACTTAAATAA
ATACTACTCAGTAATAACCTATTTCTTAGCATTTTTGACGAAATTTGCTATTTTGTTAGAGTCTTTTACA
CCATTTGTCTCCACACCTCCGCTTACATCAACACCAATAACGCCATTTAATCTAAGCGCATCACCAACAT
TTTCTGGCGTCAGTCCACCAGCTAACATAAAATGTAAGCTTTCGGGGCTCTCTTGCCTTCCAACCCAGTC
AGAAATCGAGTTCCAATCCAAAAGTTCACCTGTCCCACCTGCTTCTGAATCAAACAAGGGAATAAACGAA
TGAGGTTTCTGTGAAGCTGCACTGAGTAGTATGTTGCAGTCTTTTGGAAATACGAGTCTTTTAATAACTG
GCAAACCGAGGAACTCTTGGTATTCTTGCCACGACTCATCTCCATGCAGTTGGACGATATCAATGCCGTA
ATCATTGACCAGAGCCAAAACATCCTCCTTAGGTTGATTACGAAACACGCCAACCAAGTATTTCGGAGTG
CCTGAACTATTTTTATATGCTTTTACAAGACTTGAAATTTTCCTTGCAATAACCGGGTCAATTGTTCTCT
TTCTATTGGGCACACATATAATACCCAGCAAGTCAGCATCGGAATCTAGAGCACATTCTGCGGCCTCTGT
GCTCTGCAAGCCGCAAACTTTCACCAATGGACCAGAACTACCTGTGAAATTAATAACAGACATACTCCAA
GCTGCCTTTGTGTGCTTAATCACGTATACTCACGTGCTCAATAGTCACCAATGCCCTCCCTCTTGGCCCT
CTCCTTTTCTTTTTTCGACCGAATTAATTCTTAATCGGCAAAAAAAGAAAAGCTCCGGATCAAGATTGTA
CGTAAGGTGACAAGCTATTTTTCAATAAAGAATATCTTCCACTACTGCCATCTGGCGTCATAACTGCAAA
GTACACATATATTACGATGCTGTTCTATTAAATGCTTCCTATATTATATATATAGTAATGTCGTTGATCT
ATGGTGCACTCTCAGTACAATCTGCTCTGATGCCGCATAGTTAAGCCAGCCCCGACACCCGCCAACACCC
GCTGACGCGCCCTGACGGGCTTGTCTGCTCCCGGCATCCGCTTACAGACAAGCTGTGACCGTCTCCGGGA
GCTGCATGTGTCAGAGGTTTTCACCGTCATCACCGAAACGCGCGAGACGAAAGGGCCTCGTGATACGCCT
ATTTTTATAGGTTAATGTCATGATAATAATGGTTTCTTAGACGTCAGGTGGCACTTTTCGGGGAAATGTG
CGCGGAACCCCTATTTGTTTATTTTTCTAAATACATTCAAATATGTATCCGCTCATGAGACAATAACCCT
GATAAATGCTTCAATAATATTGAAAAAGGAAGAGTATGAGTATTCAACATTTCCGTGTCGCCCTTATTCC
CTTTTTTGCGGCATTTTGCCTTCCTGTTTTTGCTCACCCAGAAACGCTGGTGAAAGTAAAAGATGCTGAA
GATCAGTTGGGTGCACGAGTGGGTTACATCGAACTGGATCTCAACAGCGGTAAGATCCTTGAGAGTTTTC
GCCCCGAAGAACGTTTTCCAATGATGAGCACTTTTAAAGTTCTGCTATGTGGCGCGGTATTATCCCGTAT
TGACGCCGGGCAAGAGCAACTCGGTCGCCGCATACACTATTCTCAGAATGACTTGGTTGAGTACTCACCA
GTCACAGAAAAGCATCTTACGGATGGCATGACAGTAAGAGAATTATGCAGTGCTGCCATAACCATGAGTG
ATAACACTGCGGCCAACTTACTTCTGACAACGATCGGAGGACCGAAGGAGCTAACCGCTTTTTTGCACAA
CATGGGGGATCATGTAACTCGCCTTGATCGTTGGGAACCGGAGCTGAATGAAGCCATACCAAACGACGAG
CGTGACACCACGATGCCTGTAGCAATGGCAACAACGTTGCGCAAACTATTAACTGGCGAACTACTTACTC
TAGCTTCCCGGCAACAATTAATAGACTGGATGGAGGCGGATAAAGTTGCAGGACCACTTCTGCGCTCGGC
CCTTCCGGCTGGCTGGTTTATTGCTGATAAATCTGGAGCCGGTGAGCGTGGGTCTCGCGGTATCATTGCA
GCACTGGGGCCAGATGGTAAGCCCTCCCGTATCGTAGTTATCTACACGACGGGGAGTCAGGCAACTATGG
ATGAACGAAATAGACAGATCGCTGAGATAGGTGCCTCACTGATTAAGCATTGGTAACTGTCAGACCAAGT
TTACTCATATATACTTTAGATTGATTTAAAACTTCATTTTTAATTTAAAAGGATCTAGGTGAAGATCCTT
TTTGATAATCTCATGACCAAAATCCCTTAACGTGAGTTTTCGTTCCACTGAGCGTCAGACCCCGTAGAAA
AGATCAAAGGATCTTCTTGAGATCCTTTTTTTCTGCGCGTAATCTGCTGCTTGCAAACAAAAAAACCACC
GCTACCAGCGGTGGTTTGTTTGCCGGATCAAGAGCTACCAACTCTTTTTCCGAAGGTAACTGGCTTCAGC
AGAGCGCAGATACCAAATACTGTTCTTCTAGTGTAGCCGTAGTTAGGCCACCACTTCAAGAACTCTGTAG
CACCGCCTACATACCTCGCTCTGCTAATCCTGTTACCAGTGGCTGCTGCCAGTGGCGATAAGTCGTGTCT
TACCGGGTTGGACTCAAGACGATAGTTACCGGATAAGGCGCAGCGGTCGGGCTGAACGGGGGGTTCGTGC
ACACAGCCCAGCTTGGAGCGAACGACCTACACCGAACTGAGATACCTACAGCGTGAGCTATGAGAAAGCG
CCACGCTTCCCGAAGGGAGAAAGGCGGACAGGTATCCGGTAAGCGGCAGGGTCGGAACAGGAGAGCGCAC
GAGGGAGCTTCCAGGGGGAAACGCCTGGTATCTTTATAGTCCTGTCGGGTTTCGCCACCTCTGACTTGAG
CGTCGATTTTTGTGATGCTCGTCAGGGGGGCGGAGCCTATGGAAAAACGCCAGCAACGCGGCCTTTTTAC
GGTTCCTGGCCTTTTGCTGGCCTTTTGCT
Features (pLannotate 1.2.2; 27 found; start..end, strand, type, name):
      6..412     +  promoter       RPR1 promoter: RPR1; promoter for the S. cerevisiae RNase P RNA gene
    434..509     +  misc_RNA       gRNA scaffold: guide RNA scaffold for the Streptococcus pyogenes CRISPR/Cas9 system
    522..584     +  terminator     RPR1 terminator: transcription terminator for the S. cerevisiae RNase P RNA gene
    717..959     -  CDS            TIM9 (fragment): TIM9_YEAST - Experimental evidence at protein level: Swiss-Prot protein existence level 1. Mitochondrial intermembrane chaperone that participates in the import and insertion of multi-pass transmembrane proteins into the mitochondrial inner membrane. Also required for the transfer of beta- barrel precursors from the TOM complex to the sorting and assembly machinery (SAM complex) of the outer membrane. Acts as a chaperone-like protein that protects the hydrophobic precursors from aggregation and guide them through the mitochondrial intermembrane space. Compared to TIM10, it may have a strong st
    969..1193    +  CDS            NNR2 (fragment): NNRD_YEAST - Experimental evidence at protein level: Swiss-Prot protein existence level 1. Catalyzes the dehydration of the S-form of NAD(P)HX at the expense of ATP, which is converted to ADP. Together with NAD(P)HX epimerase, which catalyzes the epimerization of the S- and R-forms, the enzyme allows the repair of both epimers of NAD(P)HX, a damaged form of NAD(P)H that is a result of enzymatic or heat-dependent hydration. From Saccharomyces cerevisiae (strain ATCC 204508 / S288c) (Baker's yeast).
   1719..2342    +  CDS            TetR: tetracycline repressor TetR; tetR from transposon Tn10; TetR binds to the tetracycline operator tetO to inhibit transcription. This inhibition can be relieved by adding tetracycline or doxycycline.
   2747..2866    +  rep_origin     RSF ori (fragment): Plasmids containing the RSF 1030 origin of replication can be propagated in E. coli cells that contain additional plasmids with compatible origins.
   2868..2960    +  CDS            lacI (fragment): lac repressor; lacI; The lac repressor binds to the lac operator to inhibit transcription in E. coli. This inhibition can be relieved by adding lactose or isopropyl-β-D-thiogalactopyranoside (IPTG).
   2973..2994    +  protein_bind   CAP binding site: CAP binding activates transcription in the presence of cAMP. E. coli catabolite activator protein
   3009..3039    +  promoter       lac promoter: promoter for the E. coli lac operon
   3043..3065    +  protein_bind   lac operator (fragment): The lac repressor binds to the lac operator to inhibit transcription in E. coli. This inhibition can be relieved by adding lactose or isopropyl-β-D-thiogalactopyranoside (IPTG). lac repressor encoded by lacI
   3108..3126    +  promoter       T3 promoter: promoter for bacteriophage T3 RNA polymerase
   3144..3542    +  promoter       TEF1 promoter: S. cerevisiae TEF1; promoter for EF-1α
   3546..3569    +  misc_feature   MCS (fragment): pBluescript multiple cloning site
   3574..7677    +  CDS            cas9: CAS9_STRP1 - Also known as csn1 From Streptococcus pyogenes serotype M1.
   7726..7973    +  terminator     CYC1 terminator: S. cerevisiae CYC1; transcription terminator for CYC1
   7992..8010    -  promoter       T7 promoter: promoter for bacteriophage T7 RNA polymerase
   8018..8173    +  CDS            lacZα (fragment): LacZα fragment of β-galactosidase; lacZ fragment
   8177..8605    +  rep_origin     f1 ori (sequence partly withheld): f1 bacteriophage origin of replication; arrow indicates direction of (+) strand synthesis
   8633..8684    -  misc_feature   bom (fragment): basis of mobility region from pBR322
   8735..9409    -  CDS            TRP1: phosphoribosylanthranilate isomerase, required for tryptophan biosynthesis; S. cerevisiae TRP1; yeast auxotrophic marker
   9410..9557    -  promoter       TRP1 promoter: S. cerevisiae TRP1
   9696..9745    -  misc_feature   bom (fragment): basis of mobility region from pBR322
   9847..9882    -  CDS            rop (fragment): Rop protein, which maintains plasmids at low copy number; rop
   9977..10081   +  promoter       AmpR promoter: bla
  10082..10942   +  CDS            AmpR: β-lactamase; bla; confers resistance to ampicillin, carbenicillin, and related antibiotics
  11113..11701   +  rep_origin     ori: high-copy-number ColE1/pMB1/pBR322/pUC origin of replication
