[The description below was written by a language model from this plasmid's Addgene catalogue record and pLannotate feature annotations shown in this document.]
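Description:
pNSU299_TDH2 is a yeast CRISPR plasmid of about 11.8 kb that combines constitutive Streptococcus pyogenes Cas9 expression with tetracycline-inducible expression of a single guide RNA targeting the S. cerevisiae TDH2 gene (YJR009C, also called GLD2). It is intended to create a double-strand break at that locus on chromosome X. The catalogue lists the backbone as pRS414, normally a centromeric shuttle vector. However, the feature table shows no CEN/ARS element, and the depositor describes the plasmid as integrating: it is cut within the TRP1 marker before transformation so that it recombines into the genome. The depositor names chromosome V as the integration site, and the record offers nothing further to confirm this. In E. coli the plasmid is maintained at high copy through a ColE1/pUC-type origin with ampicillin resistance, and an f1 origin is also present. In yeast, selection relies on TRP1 under its own promoter, which complements tryptophan auxotrophy.

The Cas9 coding sequence is driven by the strong constitutive TEF1 promoter and ends at the CYC1 terminator. The guide cassette uses the RNA polymerase III RPR1 promoter, followed by the TDH2 spacer, the S. pyogenes gRNA scaffold and the RPR1 terminator. A Tn10 TetR coding sequence is also carried. TetR binds tet operator sequences and is released by tetracycline or doxycycline, which fits the stated tet-inducible control of the guide, although no tetO site is separately annotated and the promoter driving TetR is not identified. Short fragments annotated as TIM9, NNR2, lacI, rop, bom and the RSF origin are partial matches with no function stated in the record. Because Cas9 is always present, adding the inducer controls when cutting begins, which suits studies of break formation and repair.
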