Addgene plasmid #166082: pNSU299_TDH2
Purpose: Plasmid for constituive spCas9 and tet-inducible TDH2 targeting sgRNA expression for double stranded break formation in yeast
Depositing lab: Rebecca Burgess. Depositing organization: Stevenson University.
Backbone
  Vector backbone: pRS414
  Backbone manufacturer: Smith JD et al 2016. PMID 26956608
  Vector type: Yeast Expression, CRISPR
  Selectable markers: TRP1
Growth in bacteria
  Bacterial resistance: Ampicillin, 100 μg/mL
  Growth temperature: 37°C
  Growth strain: DH5alpha
  Copy number: High Copy
Gene/Insert
  Gene/Insert name: TDH2
  gRNA/shRNA sequence: TTCAAGTACGACTCTACTCA
  Species: S. cerevisiae (budding yeast)
  Entrez Gene: TDH2 (a.k.a. YJR009C, GLD2)
  Promoter: Tet-inducible
  Cloning method: Gibson Cloning
Resource information
  A portion of this plasmid was derived from a plasmid made by: Jim Haber/Neal Sugawara
Terms and licenses: Academic/Nonprofit Terms; Industry Terms: Not Available to Industry
Depositor comments: gRNA Binding Coordinates: chrX:454530..454549 (- strand) This is a yeast integration plasmid, and should be linearized with BstZ17I (or elsewhere within the TRP1 gene) before transformation for integration into Chromosome V of the yeast genome
How to cite: pNSU299_TDH2 was a gift from Rebecca Burgess (Addgene plasmid # 166082 ; http://n2t.net/addgene:166082 ; RRID:Addgene_166082)
